Addgene plasmid #175110: pLV V5-nurim
Purpose: Lentiviral expression of V5-tagged mouse Nrm
Depositing lab: Larry Gerace. Depositing organization: Scripps California (The Scripps Research Institute). Publication: Shared and Distinctive Neighborhoods of Emerin and Lamin B Receptor Revealed by Proximity Labeling and Quantitative Proteomics. Cheng LC, Zhang X, Abhinav K, Nguyen JA, Baboo S, Martinez-Bartolome S, Branon TC, Ting AY, Loose E, Yates JR 3rd, Gerace L. J Proteome Res. 2022 Sep 2;21(9):2197-2210. doi: 10.1021/acs.jproteome.2c00281. Epub 2022 Aug 16. PubMed 35972904.
Backbone
  Vector backbone: pLV-EF1a-IRES-Puro
  Backbone manufacturer: Tobias Meyer (Addgene plasmid # 85132)
  Vector type: Mammalian Expression, Lentiviral
Growth in bacteria
  Bacterial resistance: Ampicillin, 100 μg/mL
  Growth temperature: 30°C
  Growth strain: NEB Stable
  Copy number: High Copy
Gene/Insert
  Gene/Insert name: Nrm
  Species: M. musculus (mouse)
  Entrez Gene: Nrm (a.k.a. 2610307M02Rik, AI429796)
  Tag / fusion protein: V5 (N terminal on insert)
  Cloning method: Gibson Cloning
Terms and licenses: Academic/Nonprofit Terms; Industry Terms: Not Available to Industry
How to cite: pLV V5-nurim was a gift from Larry Gerace (Addgene plasmid # 175110 ; http://n2t.net/addgene:175110 ; RRID:Addgene_175110)
