[The description below was written by a language model from this plasmid's Addgene catalogue record and pLannotate feature annotations shown in this document.]
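Description:
pLV V5-nurim is a 9.6 kb HIV-1-based lentiviral transfer plasmid for expressing V5-tagged mouse nurim (Nrm) in mammalian cells. It is built on the pLV-EF1a-IRES-Puro backbone, and the insert was introduced by Gibson cloning. In bacteria it is maintained through a high-copy ColE1/pUC-type origin and selected with ampicillin via the β-lactamase gene. The backbone also carries remnants of the lac promoter/operator region and an SV40 polyadenylation signal outside the viral unit.

The viral genome is bounded by two HIV-1 LTR elements, both annotated as truncated. Sequence matching nef lies immediately upstream of each; this probably reflects the overlap between nef and the LTR U3 region rather than a functional nef gene. Downstream of the first LTR lie the Ψ packaging signal with a gag fragment, the Rev response element for Rev-dependent nuclear export of the genomic RNA, and the cPPT/CTS, which aids nuclear import of the reverse-transcribed genome.

The internal expression cassette uses the human EF-1α core promoter with its intron A to drive a bicistronic transcript. The first cistron encodes Nrm with an N-terminal V5 epitope tag. An EMCV IRES then permits translation of puromycin N-acetyltransferase, so puromycin selection enriches for cells that carry and transcribe the nurim cassette. A WPRE follows to enhance transcript stability and expression.

The plasmid supplies no viral structural or enzymatic genes, so packaging functions must be provided separately to make particles. It is suited to generating stably transduced cell populations in which nurim can be detected or isolated through the V5 tag. The associated publication concerns proximity labeling and quantitative proteomics of emerin and lamin B receptor neighborhoods, but the record does not state the specific role of this construct in that work.
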