Features (pLannotate 1.2.2; 25 found; start..end, strand, type, name):
    377..634     +  LTR            5' LTR (truncated): truncated 5' long terminal repeat (LTR) from HIV-1
    681..806     +  misc_feature   HIV-1 Ψ: packaging signal of human immunodeficiency virus type 1
    790..1128    +  CDS            HIV-1 gag (fragment): gag protein from human immunodeficiency virus 1; gag
   1303..1536    +  misc_feature   RRE: The Rev response element (RRE) of HIV-1 allows for Rev-dependent mRNA export from the nucleus to the cytoplasm.
   1913..2013    +  CDS            Rev (fragment): human immunodeficiency virus 1 (HIV-1) Rev protein; rev; enhances nuclear export of unspliced and incompletely spliced viral mRNAs
   2028..2144    +  misc_feature   cPPT/CTS: central polypurine tract and central termination sequence of HIV-1
   2221..2432    +  promoter       EF-1α core promoter: core promoter for human elongation factor EF-1α
   2433..3371    +  intron         EF-1α intron A: intron upstream of the start codon of human EF-1α
   3396..3437    +  CDS            V5 tag: epitope tag from simian virus 5
   3459..4244    +  CDS            Nrm: NRM_MOUSE - Experimental evidence at protein level: Swiss-Prot protein existence level 1. From Mus musculus (Mouse).
   4386..4947    +  misc_feature   IRES: internal ribosome entry site (IRES) of the encephalomyocarditis virus (EMCV)
   4950..5549    +  CDS            PuroR: puromycin N-acetyltransferase; pac from Streptomyces alboniger; confers resistance to puromycin
   5573..6161    +  misc_feature   WPRE: woodchuck hepatitis virus posttranscriptional regulatory element
   6178..6282    +  CDS            nef (fragment): NEF_HV1Z2 - Experimental evidence at protein level: Swiss-Prot protein existence level 1. Extracellular Nef protein targets CD4(+) T-lymphocytes for apoptosis by interacting with CXCR4 surface receptors. From Human immunodeficiency virus type 1 group M subtype D (isolate Z2/CDC-Z34) (HIV-1).
   6281..6697    +  CDS            nef (fragment): NEF_HV1BR - Experimental evidence at protein level: Swiss-Prot protein existence level 1. Extracellular Nef protein targets CD4(+) T-lymphocytes for apoptosis by interacting with CXCR4 surface receptors (PubMed:14990729). From Human immunodeficiency virus type 1 group M subtype B (isolate BRU/LAI) (HIV-1).
   6745..7002    +  LTR            5' LTR (truncated): truncated 5' long terminal repeat (LTR) from HIV-1
   7155..7171    -  protein_bind   lac operator: The lac repressor binds to the lac operator to inhibit transcription in E. coli. This inhibition can be relieved by adding lactose or isopropyl-β-D-thiogalactopyranoside (IPTG). lac repressor encoded by lacI
   7179..7209    -  promoter       lac promoter: promoter for the E. coli lac operon
   7224..7245    -  protein_bind   CAP binding site: CAP binding activates transcription in the presence of cAMP. E. coli catabolite activator protein
   7258..7350    -  CDS            lacI (fragment): lac repressor; lacI; The lac repressor binds to the lac operator to inhibit transcription in E. coli. This inhibition can be relieved by adding lactose or isopropyl-β-D-thiogalactopyranoside (IPTG).
   7533..8118    -  rep_origin     ori: high-copy-number ColE1/pMB1/pBR322/pUC origin of replication
   8289..9149    -  CDS            AmpR: β-lactamase; bla; confers resistance to ampicillin, carbenicillin, and related antibiotics
   9150..9254    -  promoter       AmpR promoter: bla
   9302..9436    +  polyA_signal   SV40 poly(A) signal: SV40 polyadenylation signal
   9604..329     +  CDS            nef (fragment) (across the origin): NEF_HV1BR - Experimental evidence at protein level: Swiss-Prot protein existence level 1. Extracellular Nef protein targets CD4(+) T-lymphocytes for apoptosis by interacting with CXCR4 surface receptors (PubMed:14990729). From Human immunodeficiency virus type 1 group M subtype B (isolate BRU/LAI) (HIV-1).
>Addgene plasmid #175110 | pLV V5-nurim | addgene full sequence | sequence record 351761 | Addgene NGS Result
TGGAAGGGCTAATTCACTCCCAAAGAAGACAAGATATCCTTGATCTGTGGATCTACCACACACAAGGCTA
CTTCCCTGATTAGCAGAACTACACACCAGGGCCAGGGGTCAGATATCCACTGACCTTTGGATGGTGCTAC
AAGCTAGTACCAGTTGAGCCAGATAAGGTAGAAGAGGCCAATAAAGGAGAGAACACCAGCTTGTTACACC
CTGTGAGCCTGCATGGGATGGATGACCCGGAGAGAGAAGTGTTAGAGTGGAGGTTTGACAGCCGCCTAGC
ATTTCATCACGTGGCCCGAGAGCTGCATCCGGAGTACTTCAAGAACTGCTGATATCGAGCTTGCTACAAG
GGACTTTCCGCTGGGGACTTTCCAGGGAGGCGTGGCCTGGGCGGGACTGGGGAGTGGCGAGCCCTCAGAT
CCTGCATATAAGCAGCTGCTTTTTGCCTGTACTGGGTCTCTCTGGTTAGACCAGATCTGAGCCTGGGAGC
TCTCTGGCTAACTAGGGAACCCACTGCTTAAGCCTCAATAAAGCTTGCCTTGAGTGCTTCAAGTAGTGTG
TGCCCGTCTGTTGTGTGACTCTGGTAACTAGAGATCCCTCAGACCCTTTTAGTCAGTGTGGAAAATCTCT
AGCAGTGGCGCCCGAACAGGGACTTGAAAGCGAAAGGGAAACCAGAGGAGCTCTCTCGACGCAGGACTCG
GCTTGCTGAAGCGCGCACGGCAAGAGGCGAGGGGCGGCGACTGGTGAGTACGCCAAAAATTTTGACTAGC
GGAGGCTAGAAGGAGAGAGATGGGTGCGAGAGCGTCAGTATTAAGCGGGGGAGAATTAGATCGCGATGGG
AAAAAATTCGGTTAAGGCCAGGGGGAAAGAAAAAATATAAATTAAAACATATAGTATGGGCAAGCAGGGA
GCTAGAACGATTCGCAGTTAATCCTGGCCTGTTAGAAACATCAGAAGGCTGTAGACAAATACTGGGACAG
CTACAACCATCCCTTCAGACAGGATCAGAAGAACTTAGATCATTATATAATACAGTAGCAACCCTCTATT
GTGTGCATCAAAGGATAGAGATAAAAGACACCAAGGAAGCTTTAGACAAGATAGAGGAAGAGCAAAACAA
AAGTAAGACCACCGCACAGCAAGCGGCCGGCCGCTGATCTTCAGACCTGGAGGAGGAGATATGAGGGACA
ATTGGAGAAGTGAATTATATAAATATAAAGTAGTAAAAATTGAACCATTAGGAGTAGCACCCACCAAGGC
AAAGAGAAGAGTGGTGCAGAGAGAAAAAAGAGCAGTGGGAATAGGAGCTTTGTTCCTTGGGTTCTTGGGA
GCAGCAGGAAGCACTATGGGCGCAGCGTCAATGACGCTGACGGTACAGGCCAGACAATTATTGTCTGGTA
TAGTGCAGCAGCAGAACAATTTGCTGAGGGCTATTGAGGCGCAACAGCATCTGTTGCAACTCACAGTCTG
GGGCATCAAGCAGCTCCAGGCAAGAATCCTGGCTGTGGAAAGATACCTAAAGGATCAACAGCTCCTGGGG
ATTTGGGGTTGCTCTGGAAAACTCATTTGCACCACTGCTGTGCCTTGGAATGCTAGTTGGAGTAATAAAT
CTCTGGAACAGATTTGGAATCACACGACCTGGATGGAGTGGGACAGAGAAATTAACAATTACACAAGCTT
AATACACTCCTTAATTGAAGAATCGCAAAACCAGCAAGAAAAGAATGAACAAGAATTATTGGAATTAGAT
AAATGGGCAAGTTTGTGGAATTGGTTTAACATAACAAATTGGCTGTGGTATATAAAATTATTCATAATGA
TAGTAGGAGGCTTGGTAGGTTTAAGAATAGTTTTTGCTGTACTTTCTATAGTGAATAGAGTTAGGCAGGG
ATATTCACCATTATCGTTTCAGACCCACCTCCCAACCCCGAGGGGACCCGACAGGCCCGAAGGAATAGAA
GAAGAAGGTGGAGAGAGAGACAGAGACAGATCCATTCGATTAGTGAACGGATCTCGACGGTATCGCCTTT
AAAAGAAAAGGGGGGATTGGGGGGTACAGTGCAGGGGAAAGAATAGTAGACATAATAGCAACAGACATAC
AAACTAAAGAACTACAAAAACAAATTACAAAAATTCAAAATTTTCGGGTTTATTACAGGGACAGCAGAGA
TCCAGTTTATCGATGAGGCCCTTTCGTCTTCACTCGAGGTGCCCGTCAGTGGGCAGAGCGCACATCGCCC
ACAGTCCCCGAGAAGTTGGGGGGAGGGGTCGGCAATTGAACCGGTGCCTAGAGAAGGTGGCGCGGGGTAA
ACTGGGAAAGTGATGTCGTGTACTGGCTCCGCCTTTTTCCCGAGGGTGGGGGAGAACCGTATATAAGTGC
AGTAGTCGCCGTGAACGTTCTTTTTCGCAACGGGTTTGCCGCCAGAACACAGGTAAGTGCCGTGTGTGGT
TCCCGCGGGCCTGGCCTCTTTACGGGTTATGGCCCTTGCGTGCCTTGAATTACTTCCACCTGGCTGCAGT
ACGTGATTCTTGATCCCGAGCTTCGGGTTGGAAGTGGGTGGGAGAGTTCGAGGCCTTGCGCTTAAGGAGC
CCCTTCGCCTCGTGCTTGAGTTGAGGCCTGGCCTGGGCGCTGGGGCCGCCGCGTGCGAATCTGGTGGCAC
CTTCGCGCCTGTCTCGCTGCTTTCGATAAGTCTCTAGCCATTTAAAATTTTTGATGACCTGCTGCGACGC
TTTTTTTCTGGCAAGATAGTCTTGTAAATGCGGGCCAAGATCTGCACACTGGTATTTCGGTTTTTGGGGC
CGCGGGCGGCGACGGGGCCCGTGCGTCCCAGCGCACATGTTCGGCGAGGCGGGGCCTGCGAGCGCGGCCA
CCGAGAATCGGACGGGGGTAGTCTCAAGCTGGCCGGCCTGCTCTGGTGCCTGGCCTCGCGCCGCCGTGTA
TCGCCCCGCCCTGGGCGGCAAGGCTGGCCCGGTCGGCACCAGTTGCGTGAGCGGAAAGATGGCCGCTTCC
CGGCCCTGCTGCAGGGAGCTCAAAATGGAGGACGCGGCGCTCGGGAGAGCGGGCGGGTGAGTCACCCACA
CAAAGGAAAAGGGCCTTTCCGTCCTCAGCCGTCGCTTCATGTGACTCCACGGAGTACCGGGCGCCGTCCA
GGCACCTCGATTAGTTCTCGAGCTTTTGGAGTACGTCGTCTTTAGGTTGGGGGGAGGGGTTTTATGCGAT
GGAGTTTCCCCACACTGAGTGGGTGGAGACTGAAGTTAGGCCAGCTTGGCACTTGATGTAATTCTCCTTG
GAATTTGCCCTTTTTGAGTTTGGATCTTGGTTCATTCTCAAGCCTCAGACAGTGGTTCAAAGTTTTTTTC
TTCCATTTCAGGTGTCGTGAGGATCCGCCGCCATGGGTAAGCCTATCCCTAACCCTCTCCTCGGTCTCGA
TTCTACGGGGGGCGGAGGGGGTGGGCCCATGGCACCGGCGCTGCTGCTGGTTCCTGCGGCCCTCGCCTCC
TTCATCCTGGCCTTTGGCACCGGAGTGGAATTCGTGCGTTTCACCTCCCTGAGGCCGCTGCTTGGAGGGA
TCCCGGAGTCTGGCGGTCCCGATGCCCGCCACGGGTGGTTGGCTGCCCTGCAGGACCGGAGCATTCTTGC
CTCCTTGGCTTGGGATCTATGTCTGCTGCTACTGTTTGTGGTACAGCACAGCCTTATGGCGACTGAGGCA
GTGAAGGCGTGGACATCCCGGTACTTTGGCGTCCTTCAGAGGTCGCTCTATGTGGCGTGCACAGCCCTGG
CCTTGCAGTTGGTGATGCGGTACTGGGAGACTACACCCAGAGGCCCAGTGTTATGGGAGGCTCGGGCTGA
ACCATGGGCCACCTGGGTACCTCTCCTCTGCTTTGTGCTCCACGTTGTTTCCTGGCTCCTCATCTTTAGC
ATCCTTCTGGTCTTTGACTACGCTGAACTGATGGGCCTCAAGCAGGTTTATTACCATGTGCTGGGACTGG
GCGAGCCCCTGTCCCTGAAGTCTCCTCGGGCTCTGAGACTCTTTTCCCACCTTCGACACCCAGTGTGTGT
GGAGCTGCTGACTGTGCTGTGGGTGGTCCCCACCTTGGGCACCGATCGGCTCCTCCTGGCTCTTCTCTTT
ACCCTCTACCTGGGCTTGGCTCATGGGCTTGACCAGCAAGATCTCCGCTACCTTCGGTCTCAGCTACAAA
GAAAACTCCACCTTCTCTCCAGACCTCAGGATGGGGAAGCAGAGTGATAATGGGCCGCGACGATGTTTAA
ACTTCGAAACGCGTGAATTCCTCGAGGGCGGCCGCTCTAGAGTCGACGGGCCGCGGTAACAATTGTTAAC
TAACTTAAGCTAGCAACGGTTTCCCTCTAGCGGGATCAATTCCGCCCCCCCCCCCTAACGTTACTGGCCG
AAGCCGCTTGGAATAAGGCCGGTGTGCGTTTGTCTATATGTTATTTTCCACCATATTGCCGTCTTTTGGC
AATGTGAGGGCCCGGAAACCTGGCCCTGTCTTCTTGACGAGCATTCCTAGGGGTCTTTCCCCTCTCGCCA
AAGGAATGCAAGGTCTGTTGAATGTCGTGAAGGAAGCAGTTCCTCTGGAAGCTTCTTGAAGACAAACAAC
GTCTGTAGCGACCCTTTGCAGGCAGCGGAACCCCCCACCTGGCGACAGGTGCCTCTGCGGCCAAAAGCCA
CGTGTATAAGATACACCTGCAAAGGCGGCACAACCCCAGTGCCACGTTGTGAGTTGGATAGTTGTGGAAA
GAGTCAAATGGCTCTCCTCAAGCGTATTCAACAAGGGGCTGAAGGATGCCCAGAAGGTACCCCATTGTAT
GGGATCTGATCTGGGGCCTCGGTGCACATGCTTTACATGTGTTTAGTCGAGGTTAAAAAAACGTCTAGGC
CCCCCGAACCACGGGGACGTGGTTTTCCTTTGAAAAACACGATAATACCATGACCGAGTACAAGCCCACG
GTGCGCCTCGCCACCCGCGACGACGTCCCCAGGGCCGTACGCACCCTCGCCGCCGCGTTCGCCGACTACC
CCGCCACGCGCCACACCGTCGATCCGGACCGCCACATCGAGCGGGTCACCGAGCTGCAAGAACTCTTCCT
CACGCGCGTCGGGCTCGACATCGGCAAGGTGTGGGTCGCGGACGACGGCGCCGCGGTGGCGGTCTGGACC
ACGCCGGAGAGCGTCGAAGCGGGGGCGGTGTTCGCCGAGATCGGCCCGCGCATGGCCGAGTTGAGCGGTT
CCCGGCTGGCCGCGCAGCAACAGATGGAAGGCCTCCTGGCGCCGCACCGGCCCAAGGAGCCCGCGTGGTT
CCTGGCCACCGTCGGCGTCTCGCCCGACCACCAGGGCAAGGGTCTGGGCAGCGCCGTCGTGCTCCCCGGA
GTGGAGGCGGCCGAGCGCGCCGGGGTGCCCGCCTTCCTGGAGACCTCCGCGCCCCGCAACCTCCCCTTCT
ACGAGCGGCTCGGCTTCACCGTCACCGCCGACGTCGAGGTGCCCGAAGGACCGCGCACCTGGTGCATGAC
CCGCAAGCCCGGTGCCTGACCCGGGCGGGGCGCGTCTGGAACAATCAACCTCTGGATTACAAAATTTGTG
AAAGATTGACTGGTATTCTTAACTATGTTGCTCCTTTTACGCTATGTGGATACGCTGCTTTAATGCCTTT
GTATCATGCTATTGCTTCCCGTATGGCTTTCATTTTCTCCTCCTTGTATAAATCCTGGTTGCTGTCTCTT
TATGAGGAGTTGTGGCCCGTTGTCAGGCAACGTGGCGTGGTGTGCACTGTGTTTGCTGACGCAACCCCCA
CTGGTTGGGGCATTGCCACCACCTGTCAGCTCCTTTCCGGGACTTTCGCTTTCCCCCTCCCTATTGCCAC
GGCGGAACTCATCGCCGCCTGCCTTGCCCGCTGCTGGACAGGGGCTCGGCTGTTGGGCACTGACAATTCC
GTGGTGTTGTCGGGGAAGCTGACGTCCTTTCCATGGCTGCTCGCCTGTGTTGCCACCTGGATTCTGCGCG
GGACGTCCTTCTGCTACGTCCCTTCGGCCCTCAATCCAGCGGACCTTCCTTCCCGCGGCCTGCTGCCGGC
TCTGCGGCCTCTTCCGCGTCTTCGCCTTCGCCCTCAGACGAGTCGGATCTCCCTTTGGGCCGCCTCCCCG
CCTGGAATTAATTCTGCAGTCGAGACCTAGAAAAACATGGAGCAATCACAAGTAGCAATACAGCAGCTAC
CAATGCTGATTGTGCCTGGCTAGAAGCACAAGAGGAGGAGGAGGTGGGTTTTTCCAGTCACACCTCAGGT
ACCTTTAAGACCAATGACTTACAAGGCAGCTGTAGATCTTAGCCACTTTTTAAAAGAAAAGAGGGGACTG
GAAGGGCTAATTCACTCCCAACGAAGACAAGATATCCTTGATCTGTGGATCTACCACACACAAGGCTACT
TCCCTGATTAGCAGAACTACACACCAGGGCCAGGGGTCAGATATCCACTGACCTTTGGATGGTGCTACAA
GCTAGTACCAGTTGAGCCAGATAAGGTAGAAGAGGCCAATAAAGGAGAGAACACCAGCTTGTTACACCCT
GTGAGCCTGCATGGGATGGATGACCCGGAGAGAGAAGTGTTAGAGTGGAGGTTTGACAGCCGCCTAGCAT
TTCATCACGTGGCCCGAGAGCTGCATCCGGAGTACTTCAAGAACTGCTGATATCGAGCTTGCTACAAGGG
ACTTTCCGCTGGGGACTTTCCAGGGAGGCGTGGCCTGGGCGGGACTGGGGAGTGGCGAGCCCTCAGATCC
TGCATATAAGCAGCTGCTTTTTGCCTGTACTGGGTCTCTCTGGTTAGACCAGATCTGAGCCTGGGAGCTC
TCTGGCTAACTAGGGAACCCACTGCTTAAGCCTCAATAAAGCTTGCCTTGAGTGCTTCAAGTAGTGTGTG
CCCGTCTGTTGTGTGACTCTGGTAACTAGAGATCCCTCAGACCCTTTTAGTCAGTGTGGAAAATCTCTAG
CAGTAGTAGTTCATGTCATCTTATTATTCAGTATTTATAACTTGCAAAGAAATGAATATCAGAGAGTGAG
AGGCCTTGACATTGCTAGCGTTTTACCGTCGACCTCTAGCTAGAGCTTGGCGTAATCATGGTCATAGCTG
TTTCCTGTGTGAAATTGTTATCCGCTCACAATTCCACACAACATACGAGCCGGAAGCATAAAGTGTAAAG
CCTGGGGTGCCTAATGAGTGAGCTAACTCACATTAATTGCGTTGCGCTCACTGCCCGCTTTCCAGTCGGG
AAACCTGTCGTGCCAGCTGCATTAATGAATCGGCCAACGCGCGGGGAGAGGCGGTTTGCGTATTGGGCGC
TCTTCCGCTTCCTCGCTCACTGACTCGCTGCGCTCGGTCGTTCGGCTGCGGCGAGCGGTATCAGCTCACT
CAAAGGCGGTAATACGGTTATCCACAGAATCAGGGGATAACGCAGGAAAGAACATGTGAGCAAAAGGCCA
GCAAAAGGCCAGGAACCGTAAAAAGGCCGCGTTGCTGGCGTTTTTCCATAGGCTCCGCCCCCCTGACGAG
CATCACAAAAATCGACGCTCAAGTCAGAGGTGGCGAAACCCGACAGGACTATAAAGATACCAGGCGTTTC
CCCCTGGAAGCTCCCTCGTGCGCTCTCCTGTTCCGACCCTGCCGCTTACCGGATACCTGTCCGCCTTTCT
CCCTTCGGGAAGCGTGGCGCTTTCTCATAGCTCACGCTGTAGGTATCTCAGTTCGGTGTAGGTCGTTCGC
TCCAAGCTGGGCTGTGTGCACGAACCCCCCGTTCAGCCCGACCGCTGCGCCTTATCCGGTAACTATCGTC
TTGAGTCCAACCCGGTAAGACACGACTTATCGCCACTGGCAGCAGCCACTGGTAACAGGATTAGCAGAGC
GAGGTATGTAGGCGGTGCTACAGAGTTCTTGAAGTGGTGGCCTAACTACGGCTACACTAGAAGAACAGTA
TTTGGTATCTGCGCTCTGCTGAAGCCAGTTACCTTCGGAAAAAGAGTTGGTAGCTCTTGATCCGGCAAAC
AAACCACCGCTGGTAGCGGTTTTTTTGTTTGCAAGCAGCAGATTACGCGCAGAAAAAAAGGATCTCAAGA
AGATCCTTTGATCTTTTCTACGGGGTCTGACGCTCAGTGGAACGAAAACTCACGTTAAGGGATTTTGGTC
ATGAGATTATCAAAAAGGATCTTCACCTAGATCCTTTTAAATTAAAAATGAAGTTTTAAATCAATCTAAA
GTATATATGAGTAAACTTGGTCTGACAGTTACCAATGCTTAATCAGTGAGGCACCTATCTCAGCGATCTG
TCTATTTCGTTCATCCATAGTTGCCTGACTCCCCGTCGTGTAGATAACTACGATACGGGAGGGCTTACCA
TCTGGCCCCAGTGCTGCAATGATACCGCGAGACCCACGCTCACCGGCTCCAGATTTATCAGCAATAAACC
AGCCAGCCGGAAGGGCCGAGCGCAGAAGTGGTCCTGCAACTTTATCCGCCTCCATCCAGTCTATTAATTG
TTGCCGGGAAGCTAGAGTAAGTAGTTCGCCAGTTAATAGTTTGCGCAACGTTGTTGCCATTGCTACAGGC
ATCGTGGTGTCACGCTCGTCGTTTGGTATGGCTTCATTCAGCTCCGGTTCCCAACGATCAAGGCGAGTTA
CATGATCCCCCATGTTGTGCAAAAAAGCGGTTAGCTCCTTCGGTCCTCCGATCGTTGTCAGAAGTAAGTT
GGCCGCAGTGTTATCACTCATGGTTATGGCAGCACTGCATAATTCTCTTACTGTCATGCCATCCGTAAGA
TGCTTTTCTGTGACTGGTGAGTACTCAACCAAGTCATTCTGAGAATAGTGTATGCGGCGACCGAGTTGCT
CTTGCCCGGCGTCAATACGGGATAATACCGCGCCACATAGCAGAACTTTAAAAGTGCTCATCATTGGAAA
ACGTTCTTCGGGGCGAAAACTCTCAAGGATCTTACCGCTGTTGAGATCCAGTTCGATGTAACCCACTCGT
GCACCCAACTGATCTTCAGCATCTTTTACTTTCACCAGCGTTTCTGGGTGAGCAAAAACAGGAAGGCAAA
ATGCCGCAAAAAAGGGAATAAGGGCGACACGGAAATGTTGAATACTCATACTCTTCCTTTTTCAATATTA
TTGAAGCATTTATCAGGGTTATTGTCTCATGAGCGGATACATATTTGAATGTATTTAGAAAAATAAACAA
ATAGGGGTTCCGCGCACATTTCCCCGAAAAGTGCCACCTGACGTCGACGGATCGGGAGATCAACTTGTTT
ATTGCAGCTTATAATGGTTACAAATAAAGCAATAGCATCACAAATTTCACAAATAAAGCATTTTTTTCAC
TGCATTCTAGTTGTGGTTTGTCCAAACTCATCAATGTATCTTATCATGTCTGGATCAACTGGATAACTCA
AGCTAACCAAAATCATCCCAAACTTCCCACCCCATACCCTATTACCACTGCCAATTACCTAGTGGTTTCA
TTTACTCTAAACCTGTGATTCCTCTGAATTATTTTCATTTTAAAGAAATTGTATTTGTTAAATATGTACT
ACAAACTTAGTAGT
